>Addgene plasmid #13355 | pMXs-ERas | addgene partial sequence | sequence record 19734 | 13355 with pBMN5'
TCCTCTAGACTGCCGGATCTAGCTAGTTAATTAAGGATCCCAGTGTGGTGGTACGGGAAATCACAAGTTT
GTACAAAAAAGCAGGCTGGGGAATGGCTTTGCCTACAAAGTCTAGCATCTTGGACCTGAGCTCCGGCACC
CCATGCACCAGATCTCCAGAGGAAAGTCACGAGGCTTGGGCACAGTGCAAAGATGCTGGCAGGCAGCTAC
CCGAGTACAAGGCAGTGGTGGTGGGTGCAAGTGGTGTTGGTAAAAGTGCTCTCACCATCCAGATGACTCA
CCAATGCTTCGTGAAAGACCATGACCCCACTATCCAAGATTCCTACTGGAAGGAAGTGGCCAGGGACAAC
GGAGGCTACATTCTAAATGTTCTGGATACATCTGGGCAGGATATTCACCGGGCTCTGCGTGACCAGTGCT
TGGCATCTGGTGATGGTGTGCTGGGCGTCTTTGCTCTTGACGACCCCTCGTCTCTGGACCAGTTGCAGCA
GATATGGTCCACCTGGACCCCTCACCACAAGCAGCCTCTGGTACTAGTGGGCAACAAGTGTGACCTGGTG
ACCACTGCTGGAGATGCTCATGCTGCCGCAGCCCTCCTTGCTCACAAGTTGGGGGCCCCCTTGGTGAAGA
CCTCAGCCAAGACGCGGCAAGGTGTGGAGGAAGCCTTTGCCCTGCTTGTCCATGAGATTCAGAGGGCCCA
GGAGGCTGTGGCCGAATCAAGCAAGAAGACCCGACACCAGAAAGCCGTGTGTAGCTGTGGCTGCTCTGTA
NCCTGAAGATCTTTGACCCAGCTTTCTTGTACAAAGTGGTGATATTCCAGCTGAGCGCCGGTCGCTACCA
TTACCAGTTGGTCTGGTGTCAA
