[The description below was written by a language model from this plasmid's Addgene catalogue record.]
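Description:
pMXs-ERas is a retroviral mammalian expression plasmid built on the pMXs backbone (about 4.6 kb without insert). It carries the unmutated mouse ES cell expressed Ras coding sequence (Eras, also known as ERas, HRasp, Ha-Ras2 or ecat5) as a 684 bp insert placed by restriction enzyme cloning. In bacteria the plasmid is maintained at high copy number and selected with ampicillin. No feature table accompanies the record, so the promoter, packaging signal and other regulatory elements are not itemised. pMXs is generally known as a Moloney murine leukemia virus-derived vector in which the insert lies between the long terminal repeats. The 5′ LTR drives transcription, and a packaging signal allows the transcript to be incorporated into virions when the plasmid is introduced into a suitable packaging cell line. The record lists no epitope tag, reporter or mammalian selection marker.

The resulting retrovirus integrates into dividing target cells and provides stable expression of the ERas protein, a Ras-family small GTPase named for its expression in mouse embryonic stem cells. The associated publication concerns the induction of pluripotent stem cells from mouse embryonic and adult fibroblast cultures by defined factors. This indicates that the construct was made for retroviral delivery of ERas in that reprogramming work, alongside other factors, although the record does not describe the role ERas played in those experiments. More broadly, the plasmid suits retrovirus-mediated overexpression of mouse ERas in mammalian cells for studying its function in stem cell biology, growth and reprogramming.
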