Addgene plasmid #13355: pMXs-ERas
Depositing lab: Shinya Yamanaka. Depositing organization: Kyoto University, Center for iPS Cell Research and Application. Publication: Induction of pluripotent stem cells from mouse embryonic and adult fibroblast cultures by defined factors. Takahashi K, Yamanaka S. Cell. 2006 Aug 25. 126(4):663-76. 10.1016/j.cell.2006.07.024 PubMed 16904174.
Backbone
  Vector backbone: pMXs
  Backbone size w/o insert (bp): 4600
  Vector type: Mammalian Expression, Retroviral
Growth in bacteria
  Bacterial resistance: Ampicillin, 100 μg/mL
  Growth temperature: 37°C
  Growth strain: DH5alpha
  Copy number: High Copy
Gene/Insert
  Gene/Insert name: ES cell expressed Ras (alt name: ERas)
  Species: M. musculus (mouse)
  Insert size (bp): 684
  Mutation: None
  Entrez Gene: Eras (a.k.a. RP23-198C2.4, HRAS2, HRasp, Ha-Ras2, ecat5)
  Cloning method: Restriction Enzyme
  Sequencing primers: 5′ pMX-S1811
Resource information
  A portion of this plasmid was derived from a plasmid made by: pMXs is from Dr. Toshio Kitamura of the University of Tokyo, the Institute of Medical Science. If you use this plasmid in a paper, please cite: Retrovirus-mediated gene transfer and expression cloning: powerful tools in functional genomics. Exp Hematol. 2003 Nov;31(11):1007-14. Kitamura T, Koshino Y, Shibata F, Oki T, Nakajima H, Nosaka T, Kumagai H.
Terms and licenses: Academic/Nonprofit Terms; Industry Terms: Not Available to Industry
Depositor comments: The sequence of primer pMX-S1811 is GAC GGC ATC GCA GCT TGG ATA CAC.
How to cite: pMXs-ERas was a gift from Shinya Yamanaka (Addgene plasmid # 13355 ; http://n2t.net/addgene:13355 ; RRID:Addgene_13355)
